>Addgene plasmid #58084 | tdTomato-Cx26-7 | addgene full sequence | sequence record 226426 | Addgene NGS Result
CGTTACATAACTTACGGTAAATGGCCCGCCTGGCTGACCGCCCAACGACCCCCGCCCATTGACGTCAATA
ATGACGTATGTTCCCATAGTAACGCCAATAGGGACTTTCCATTGACGTCAATGGGTGGAGTATTTACGGT
AAACTGCCCACTTGGCAGTACATCAAGTGTATCATATGCCAAGTACGCCCCCTATTGACGTCAATGACGG
TAAATGGCCCGCCTGGCATTATGCCCAGTACATGACCTTATGGGACTTTCCTACTTGGCAGTACATCTAC
GTATTAGTCATCGCTATTACCATGGTGATGCGGTTTTGGCAGTACATCAATGGGCGTGGATAGCGGTTTG
ACACACGGGGATTTCCAAGTCTCCACCCCATTGACGTCAATGGGAGTTTGTTTTGGCACCAAAATCAACG
GGACTTTCCAAAATGTCGTAACAACTCCGCCCCATTGACGCAAATGGGCGGTAGGCGTGTACGGTGGGAG
GTCTATATAAGCAGAGCTGGTTTAGTGAACCGTCAGATCCGCTAGCGCTACCGGACTCAGATCTCGAGCT
CAAGCTTCGAATTCGCGGCCGCACGCTCCTCGGGACACAGTGCCAACCATCCAGAGGACAAGATGGATTG
GGGCACACTACAGAGCATCCTCGGGGGTGTCAACAAGCACTCCACCAGCATTGGGAAAATCTGGCTCACT
GTCCTCTTCATCTTCCGCATCATGATCCTCGTGGTGGCCGCGAAGGAGGTGTGGGGAGATGAGCAAGCCG
ATTTTGTTTGCAACACTCTCCAGCCTGGCTGTAAGAATGTGTGCTACGACCACTACTTCCCCATCTCTCA
CATCCGGCTCTGGGCTCTGCAGCTGATCATGGTGTCCACGCCGGCCCTCCTGGTAGCTATGCACGTGGCC
TACCGGAGACACGAAAAGAAACGGAAGTTCATGAAGGGAGAGATAAAGAACGAGTTTAAGGACATCGAAG
AGATCAAAACCCAGAAGGTCCGTATCGAAGGGTCCCTGTGGTGGACCTACACCACCAGCATCTTCTTCCG
GGTCATCTTCGAAGCTGTCTTCATGTATGTCTTTTACATCATGTACAATGGCTTCTTCATGCAGCGTCTG
GTGAAGTGTAACGCCTGGCCTTGTCCCAATACAGTGGACTGCTTCATTTCCAGGCCCACAGAAAAGACTG
TCTTCACGGTGTTCATGATCTCTGTGTCTGGAATTTGCATCCTGCTAAACATCACAGAGCTGTGCTATCT
GTTCATTAGGTATTGCTCAGGGAAGTCCAAAAGACCAGTCGCGGATCCACCGGTCGCCACCATGGTGAGC
AAGGGCGAGGAGGTCATCAAAGAGTTCATGCGCTTCAAGGTGCGCATGGAGGGCTCCATGAACGGCCACG
AGTTCGAGATCGAGGGCGAGGGCGAGGGCCGCCCCTACGAGGGCACCCAGACCGCCAAGCTGAAGGTGAC
CAAGGGCGGCCCCCTGCCCTTCGCCTGGGACATCCTGTCCCCCCAGTTCATGTACGGCTCCAAGGCGTAC
GTGAAGCACCCCGCCGACATCCCCGATTACAAGAAGCTGTCCTTCCCCGAGGGCTTCAAGTGGGAGCGCG
TGATGAACTTCGAGGACGGCGGTCTGGTGACCGTGACCCAGGACTCCTCCCTGCAGGACGGCACGCTGAT
CTACAAGGTGAAGATGCGCGGCACCAACTTCCCCCCCGACGGCCCCGTAATGCAGAAGAAGACCATGGGC
TGGGAGGCCTCCACCGAGCGCCTGTACCCCCGCGACGGCGTGCTGAAGGGCGAGATCCACCAGGCCCTGA
AGCTGAAGGACGGCGGCCACTACCTGGTGGAGTTCAAGACCATCTACATGGCCAAGAAGCCCGTGCAACT
GCCCGGCTACTACTACGTGGACACCAAGCTGGACATCACCTCCCACAACGAGGACTACACCATCGTGGAA
CAGTACGAGCGCTCCGAGGGCCGCCACCACCTGTTCCTGGGGCATGGCACCGGCAGCACCGGCAGCGGCA
GCTCCGGCACCGCCTCCTCCGAGGACAACAACATGGCCGTCATCAAAGAGTTCATGCGCTTCAAGGTGCG
CATGGAGGGCTCCATGAACGGCCACGAGTTCGAGATCGAGGGCGAGGGCGAGGGCCGCCCCTACGAGGGC
ACCCAGACCGCCAAGCTGAAGGTGACCAAGGGCGGCCCCCTGCCCTTCGCCTGGGACATCCTGTCCCCCC
AGTTCATGTACGGCTCCAAGGCGTACGTGAAGCACCCCGCCGACATCCCCGATTACAAGAAGCTGTCCTT
CCCCGAGGGCTTCAAGTGGGAGCGCGTGATGAACTTCGAGGACGGCGGTCTGGTGACCGTGACCCAGGAC
TCCTCCCTGCAGGACGGCACGCTGATCTACAAGGTGAAGATGCGCGGCACCAACTTCCCCCCCGACGGCC
CCGTAATGCAGAAGAAGACCATGGGCTGGGAGGCCTCCACCGAGCGCCTGTACCCCCGCGACGGCGTGCT
GAAGGGCGAGATCCACCAGGCCCTGAAGCTGAAGGACGGCGGCCACTACCTGGTGGAGTTCAAGACCATC
TACATGGCCAAGAAGCCCGTGCAACTGCCCGGCTACTACTACGTGGACACCAAGCTGGACATCACCTCCC
ACAACGAGGACTACACCATCGTGGAACAGTACGAGCGCTCCGAGGGCCGCCACCACCTGTTCCTGTACGG
CATGGACGAGCTGTACAAGTAAGCGGCCGCGACTCTAGATCATAATCAGCCATACCACATTTGTAGAGGT
TTTACTTGCTTTAAAAAACCTCCCACACCTCCCCCTGAACCTGAAACATAAAATGAATGCAATTGTTGTT
GTTAACTTGTTTATTGCAGCTTATAATGGTTACAAATAAAGCAATAGCATCACAAATTTCACAAATAAAG
CATTTTTTTCACTGCATTCTAGTTGTGGTTTGTCCAAACTCATCAATGTATCTTAAGGCGTAAATTGTAA
GCGTTAATATTTTGTTAAAATTCGCGTTAAATTTTTGTTAAATCAGCTCATTTTTTAACCAATAGGCCGA
AATCGGCAAAATCCCTTATAAATCAAAAGAATAGACCGAGATAGGGT
[37 nt withheld, positions 3128-3164]
AAAGAACGTGGACTCCAACGTCAAAGG
[49 nt withheld, positions 3192-3240]
T
[91 nt withheld, positions 3242-3332]
G
[124 nt withheld, positions 3334-3457]
CAGGTGGCACTTTTCGGGGAAATGTGCGCGGAACCCCTATTTGTTTATTTTTCTAAATACATTCAAATAT
GTATCCGCTCATGAGACAATAACCCTGATAAATGCTTCAATAATATTGAAAAAGGAAGAGTCCTGAGGCG
GAAAGAACCAGCTGTGGAATGTGTGTCAGTTAGGGTGTGGAAAGTCCCCAGGCTCCCCAGCAGGCAGAAG
TATGCAAAGCATGCATCTCAATTAGTCAGCAACCAGGTGTGGAAAGTCCCCAGGCTCCCCAGCAGGCAGA
AGTATGCAAAGCATGCATCTCAATTAGTCAGCAACCATAGTCCCGCCCCTAACTCCGCCCATCCCGCCCC
TAACTCCGCCCAGTTCCGCCCATTCTCCGCCCCATGGCTGACTAATTTTTTTTATTTATGCAGAGGCCGA
GGCCGCCTCGGCCTCTGAGCTATTCCAGAAGTAGTGAGGAGGCTTTTTTGGAGGCCTAGGCTTTTGCAAA
GATCGATCAAGAGACAGGATGAGGATCGTTTCGCATGATTGAACAAGATGGATTGCACGCAGGTTCTCCG
GCCGCTTGGGTGGAGAGGCTATTCGGCTATGACTGGGCACAACAGACAATCGGCTGCTCTGATGCCGCCG
TGTTCCGGCTGTCAGCGCAGGGGCGCCCGGTTCTTTTTGTCAAGACCGACCTGTCCGGTGCCCTGAATGA
ACTGCAAGACGAGGCAGCGCGGCTATCGTGGCTGGCCACGACGGGCGTTCCTTGCGCAGCTGTGCTCGAC
GTTGTCACTGAAGCGGGAAGGGACTGGCTGCTATTGGGCGAAGTGCCGGGGCAGGATCTCCTGTCATCTC
ACCTTGCTCCTGCCGAGAAAGTATCCATCATGGCTGATGCAATGCGGCGGCTGCATACGCTTGATCCGGC
TACCTGCCCATTCGACCACCAAGCGAAACATCGCATCGAGCGAGCACGTACTCGGATGGAAGCCGGTCTT
GTCGATCAGGATGATCTGGACGAAGAGCATCAGGGGCTCGCGCCAGCCGAACTGTTCGCCAGGCTCAAGG
CGAGCATGCCCGACGGCGAGGATCTCGTCGTGACCCATGGCGATGCCTGCTTGCCGAATATCATGGTGGA
AAATGGCCGCTTTTCTGGATTCATCGACTGTGGCCGGCTGGGTGTGGCGGACCGCTATCAGGACATAGCG
TTGGCTACCCGTGATATTGCTGAAGAGCTTGGCGGCGAATGGGCTGACCGCTTCCTCGTGCTTTACGGTA
TCGCCGCTCCCGATTCGCAGCGCATCGCCTTCTATCGCCTTCTTGACGAGTTCTTCTGAGCGGGACTCTG
GGGTTCGAAATGACCGACCAAGCGACGCCCAACCTGCCATCACGAGATTTCGATTCCACCGCCGCCTTCT
ATGAAAGGTTGGGCTTCGGAATCGTTTTCCGGGACGCCGGCTGGATGATCCTCCAGCGCGGGGATCTCAT
GCTGGAGTTCTTCGCCCACCCTAGGGGGAGGCTAACTGAAACACGGAAGGAGACAATACCGGAAGGAACC
CGCGCTATGACGGCAATAAAAAGACAGAATAAAACGCACGGTGTTGGGTCGTTTGTTCATAAACGCGGGG
TTCGGTCCCAGGGCTGGCACTCTGTCGATACCCCACCGAGACCCCATTGGGGCCAATACGCCCGCGTTTC
TTCCTTTTCCCCACCCCACCCCCCAAGTTCGGGTGAAGGCCCAGGGCTCGCAGCCAACGTCGGGGCGGCA
GGCCCTGCCATAGCCTCAGGTTACTCATATATACTTTAGATTGATTTAAAACTTCATTTTTAATTTAAAA
GGATCTAGGTGAAGATCCTTTTTGATAATCTCATGACCAAAATCCCTTAACGTGAGTTTTCGTTCCACTG
AGCGTCAGACCCCGTAGAAAAGATCAAAGGATCTTCTTGAGATCCTTTTTTTCTGCGCGTAATCTGCTGC
TTGCAAACAAAAAAACCACCGCTACCAGCGGTGGTTTGTTTGCCGGATCAAGAGCTACCAACTCTTTTTC
CGAAGGTAACTGGCTTCAGCAGAGCGCAGATACCAAATACTGTTCTTCTAGTGTAGCCGTAGTTAGGCCA
CCACTTCAAGAACTCTGTAGCACCGCCTACATACCTCGCTCTGCTAATCCTGTTACCAGTGGCTGCTGCC
AGTGGCGATAAGTCGTGTCTTACCGGGTTGGACTCAAGACGATAGTTACCGGATAAGGCGCAGCGGTCGG
GCTGAACGGGGGGTTCGTGCACACAGCCCAGCTTGGAGCGAACGACCTACACCGAACTGAGATACCTACA
GCGTGAGCTATGAGAAAGCGCCACGCTTCCCGAAGGGAGAAAGGCGGACAGGTATCCGGTAAGCGGCAGG
GTCGGAACAGGAGAGCGCACGAGGGAGCTTCCAGGGGGAAACGCCTGGTATCTTTATAGTCCTGTCGGGT
TTCGCCACCTCTGACTTGAGCGTCGATTTTTGTGATGCTCGTCAGGGGGGCGGAGCCTATGGAAAAACGC
CAGCAACGCGGCCTTTTTACGGTTCCTGGCCTTTTGCTGGCCTTTTGCTCACATGTTCTTTCCTGCGTTA
TCCCCTGATTCTGTGGATAACCGTATTACCGCCATGCATTAGTTATTAATAGTAATCAATTACGGGGTCA
TTAGTTCATAGCCCATATATGGAGTTCCG
Features (pLannotate 1.2.2; 17 found; start..end, strand, type, name):
      1..304     +  enhancer       CMV enhancer: human cytomegalovirus immediate early enhancer
    377..394     -  promoter       CMV promoter (fragment): human cytomegalovirus (CMV) immediate early promoter
    457..508     +  promoter       CMVd2 promoter: truncated human cytomegalovirus (CMV) immediate early promoter that yields moderately reduced expression relative to the full-length promoter
    531..574     +  misc_feature   MCS (fragment): multiple cloning site
    623..1300    +  CDS            Gjb2: CXB2_RAT - Also known as Cxn-26. Experimental evidence at protein level: Swiss-Prot protein existence level 1. Structural component of gap junctions. Gap junctions are dodecameric channels that connect the cytoplasm of adjoining cells. They are formed by the docking of two hexameric hemichannels, one from each cell membrane. Small molecules and ions diffuse from one cell to a neighboring cell via the central pore. From Rattus norvegicus (Rat).
   1322..2749    +  CDS            tdTomato: tdTomato is a basic (constitutively fluorescent) orange fluorescent protein published in 2004, derived from Discosoma sp.. It is reported to be a somewhat slowly-maturing tandem dimer with low acid sensitivity.
   2768..2851    +  CDS            large T antigen (fragment): large T antigen from SV40 (simian virus 40)
   2874..2995    +  polyA_signal   SV40 poly(A) signal: SV40 polyadenylation signal
   3029..3457    -  rep_origin     f1 ori (sequence partly withheld): f1 bacteriophage origin of replication; arrow indicates direction of (+) strand synthesis
   3484..3588    +  promoter       AmpR promoter: bla
   3590..3947    +  promoter       SV40 promoter: SV40 enhancer and early promoter
   3982..4776    +  CDS            NeoR/KanR: aminoglycoside phosphotransferase from Tn5; aph(3')-II (or nptII); confers resistance to neomycin, kanamycin, and G418 (Geneticin®)
   4797..4949    +  CDS            ble (fragment): BLE_KLEPN - Experimental evidence at protein level: Swiss-Prot protein existence level 1. Binding protein with a strong affinity to the bleomycin family of antibiotics. Binds to CL990; an antimitotic-antibiotic compound. From Klebsiella pneumoniae.
   5008..5055    +  polyA_signal   HSV TK poly(A) signal: herpes simplex virus thymidine kinase polyadenylation signal (Cole and Stacy, 1985)
   5146..5162    -  polyA_signal   bGH poly(A) signal (fragment): bovine growth hormone polyadenylation signal
   5384..5972    +  rep_origin     ori: high-copy-number ColE1/pMB1/pBR322/pUC origin of replication
   6087..6146    +  enhancer       CMV enhancer (fragment): human cytomegalovirus immediate early enhancer
