[The description below was written by a language model from this plasmid's Addgene catalogue record and pLannotate feature annotations shown in this document.]
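Description:
tdTomato-Cx26-7 is a mammalian expression plasmid that produces rat connexin 26 (Gjb2, also called beta-2 connexin) fused to the orange-red fluorescent protein tdTomato. In the annotated 6,146 nt sequence, the human cytomegalovirus immediate early enhancer and promoter sit upstream of a remnant of the multiple cloning site. The Gjb2 coding sequence follows, and after a short linker comes the tdTomato coding sequence, so the fluorescent protein is attached to the C-terminus of the connexin. An SV40 polyadenylation signal terminates the transcript. The record does not state how the insert was cloned, and the meaning of the "7" in the name is not explained, though it may refer to the length of the linker between the two proteins.

The backbone is a tdTomato fusion vector of the N1 type. It replicates at high copy in E. coli from a ColE1/pUC-type origin and also carries an f1 phage origin. A single Tn5 aminoglycoside phosphotransferase gene (NeoR/KanR) provides both selection markers. The bacterial bla promoter drives it for kanamycin selection in bacteria, and the SV40 early promoter drives it for G418 selection of stably transfected mammalian cells, with an HSV TK polyadenylation signal downstream. The short large T antigen, ble and bGH poly(A) annotations are fragment matches and are probably not functional elements.

Connexin 26 assembles into hexameric hemichannels that dock between neighbouring cells to form gap junctions. The fusion therefore serves as a localization marker for imaging gap junctions in transfected cells, with recorded excitation at 554 nm and emission at 581 nm.
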