Addgene plasmid #58084: tdTomato-Cx26-7
Purpose: Localization: Gap Junctions, Excitation: 554, Emission: 581
Depositing lab: Michael Davidson. Depositing organization: Florida State University, Tallahassee.
Backbone
  Vector backbone: tdTomato
  Backbone size w/o insert (bp): 4750
  Vector type: Mammalian Expression
  Selectable markers: Neomycin (select with G418)
Growth in bacteria
  Bacterial resistance: Kanamycin, 50 μg/mL
  Growth temperature: 37°C
  Growth strain: DH5alpha
  Copy number: High Copy
Gene/Insert
  Gene/Insert name: Cx26 (alt names: Rat Beta-2 Connexin 26; NM_001004099.1)
  Species: R. norvegicus (rat)
  Promoter: CMV
  Tag / fusion protein: tdTomato
  Cloning method: Unknown
  Sequencing primers: 5′ CMV-F; 3′ SV40pA-R
Terms and licenses: Academic/Nonprofit Terms; Industry Terms: Not Available to Industry
Depositor comments: R. norvegicus (rat) Beta-2 Connexin 26. Excitation = 554; Emission = 581
How to cite: tdTomato-Cx26-7 was a gift from Michael Davidson (Addgene plasmid # 58084 ; http://n2t.net/addgene:58084 ; RRID:Addgene_58084)
