>Addgene plasmid #58084 | tdTomato-Cx26-7 | depositor partial sequence | sequence record 89221 | insert sequence
GACGTCAGATCCGCTAGCGCTACCGGACTCAGATCTCGAGCTCAAGCTTCGAATTCGCGGCCGCACGCTC
CTCGGGACACAGTGCCAACCATCCAGAGGACAAGATGGATTGGGGCACACTACAGAGCATCCTCGGGGGT
GTCAACAAGCACTCCACCAGCATTGGGAAAATCTGGCTCACTGTCCTCTTCATCTTCCGCATCATGATCC
TCGTGGTGGCCGCGAAGGAGGTGTGGGGAGATGAGCAAGCCGATTTTGTTTGCAACACTCTCCAGCCTGG
CTGTAAGAATGTGTGCTACGACCACTACTTCCCCATCTCTCACATCCGGCTCTGGGCTCTGCAGCTGATC
ATGGTGTCCACGCCGGCCCTCCTGGTAGCTATGCACGTGGCCTACCGGAGACACGAAAAGAAACGGAAGT
TCATGAAGGGAGAGATAAAGAACGAGTTTAAGGACATCGAAGAGATCAAAACCCAGAAGGTCCGTATCGA
AGGGTCCCTGTGGTGGACCTACACCACCAGCATCTTCTTCCGGGTCATCTTCGAAGCTGTCTTCATGTAT
GTCTTTTACATCATGTACAATGGCTTCTTCATGCAGCGTCTGGTGAAGTGTAACGCCTGGCCTTGTCCCA
ATACAGTGGACTGCTTCATTTCCAGGCCCACAGAAAAGACTGTCTTCACGGTGTTCATGATCTCTGTGTC
TGGAATTTGCATCCTGCTAAACATCACAGAGCTGTGCTATCTGTTCATTAGGTATTGCTCAGGGAAGTCC
AAAAGACCAGTCGCGGATCCACCGGTCGCCACCATGGTGAGCAAGGGCGAGGAGGTCATCAAAGAGTTCA
TGCGCTTCAAGGTGCGCATGGAGGGCTCCATGAACGGCCACGAGTTCGAGATCGAGGGCGAGGGCGAGGG
CCGCCCCTACGAGGGCACCCAGACCGCCAAGCTGAAGGTGACCAAGGGCGGCCCCCTGCCCTTCGCCTGG
GACATCCTGTCCCCCCAGTTCATGTACGGCTCCAAGGCGTACGTGAAGCACCCCGCCGACATCCCCGATT
ACAAGAAGCTGTCCTTCCCCGAGGGCTTCAAGTGGGAGCGCGTGATGAACTTCGAGGACGGCGGTCTGGT
GACCGTGACCCAGGACTCCTCCCTGCAGGACGGCACGCTGATCTACAAGGTGAAGATGCGCGGCACCAAC
TTCCCCCCCGACGGCCCCGTAATGCAGAAGAAGACCATGGGCTGGGAGGCCTCCACCGAGCGCCTGTACC
CCCGCGACGGCGTGCTGAAGGGCGAGATCCACCAGGCCCTGAAGCTGAAGGACGGCGGCCACTACCTGGT
GGAGTTCAAGACCATCTACATGGCCAAGAAGCCCGTGCAACTGCCCGGCTACTACTACGTGGACACCAAG
CTGGACATCACCTCCCACAACGAGGACTACACCATCGTGGAACAGTACGAGCGCTCCGAGGGCCGCCACC
ACCTGTTCCTGGGGCATGGCACCGGCAGCACCGGCAGCGGCAGCTCCGGCACCGCCTCCTCCGAGGACAA
CAACATGGCCGTCATCAAAGAGTTCATGCGCTTCAAGGTGCGCATGGAGGGCTCCATGAACGGCCACGAG
TTCGAGATCGAGGGCGAGGGCGAGGGCCGCCCCTACGAGGGCACCCAGACCGCCAAGCTGAAGGTGACCA
AGGGCGGCCCCCTGCCCTTCGCCTGGGACATCCTGTCCCCCCAGTTCATGTACGGCTCCAAGGCGTACGT
GAAGCACCCCGCCGACATCCCCGATTACAAGAAGCTGTCCTTCCCCGAGGGCTTCAAGTGGGAGCGCGTG
ATGAACTTCGAGGACGGCGGTCTGGTGACCGTGACCCAGGACTCCTCCCTGCAGGACGGCACGCTGATCT
ACAAGGTGAAGATGCGCGGCACCAACTTCCCCCCCGACGGCCCCGTAATGCAGAAGAAGACCATGGGCTG
GGAGGCCTCCACCGAGCGCCTGTACCCCCGCGACGGCGTGCTGAAGGGCGAGATCCACCAGGCCCTGAAG
CTGAAGGACGGCGGCCACTACCTGGTGGAGTTCAAGACCATCTACATGGCCAAGAAGCCCGTGCAACTGC
CCGGCTACTACTACGTGGACACCAAGCTGGACATCACCTCCCACAACGAGGACTACACCATCGTGGAACA
GTACGAGCGCTCCGAGGGCCGCCACCACCTGTTCCTGTACGGCATGGACGAGCTGTACAAGTAAGCGGCC
GCGACTCTAGATCATAATCAGCCATACCACAT
